Addgene plasmid #178709: pAAV-VTKD4-GFP
Purpose: AAV vector for Cre- and Flp-dependent transgene expression (CRE-ON / FLP-ON) of GFP in cortical interneurons under the control of the Dlx enhancer (Dimidschstein et al 2016)
Depositing lab: Jordane Dimidschstein. Depositing organization: Broad Institute. Publication: A versatile viral toolkit for functional discovery in the nervous system. Pouchelon G, Vergara J, McMahon J, Gorissen BL, Lin JD, Vormstein-Schneider D, Niehaus JL, Burbridge TJ, Wester JC, Sherer M, Fernandez-Otero M, Allaway KC, Pelkey K, Chittajallu R, McBain CJ, Fan M, Nasse JS, Wildenberg GA, Fishell G, Dimidschstein J. Cell Rep Methods. 2022 May 26;2(6):100225. doi: 10.1016/j.crmeth.2022.100225. eCollection 2022 Jun 20. PubMed 35784651.
Backbone
  Vector backbone: pAAV-VTKD4
  Vector type: AAV
Growth in bacteria
  Bacterial resistance: Ampicillin, 100 μg/mL
  Growth temperature: 37°C
  Growth strain: NEB Stable
  Copy number: High Copy
Gene/Insert
  Gene/Insert name: GFP
  Species: Synthetic
  Cloning method: Gibson Cloning
Terms and licenses: Academic/Nonprofit Terms; Industry Terms: Not Available to Industry
How to cite: pAAV-VTKD4-GFP was a gift from Jordane Dimidschstein (Addgene plasmid # 178709 ; http://n2t.net/addgene:178709 ; RRID:Addgene_178709)
