[The description below was written by a language model from this plasmid's Addgene catalogue record and pLannotate feature annotations shown in this document.]
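Description:
pAAV-VTKD4-GFP is an adeno-associated virus transfer plasmid built on the pAAV-VTKD4 backbone for intersectional, Cre- and Flp-dependent (CRE-ON / FLP-ON) expression of GFP in cortical interneurons. It is maintained in bacteria through a high-copy ColE1/pUC-type origin and an ampicillin resistance gene (β-lactamase with its own promoter), and it also carries an f1 phage origin. The expression cassette is bounded by AAV2 inverted terminal repeats, which allow the intervening DNA to be packaged into recombinant AAV particles. The right-hand ITR is annotated in full, while only short fragments were detected at the left end, a common outcome when these structured repeats are sequenced.

According to the catalogue entry, expression is driven by the Dlx enhancer, which restricts activity to forebrain GABAergic interneurons. This enhancer and its associated minimal promoter are not annotated in the feature table and presumably lie in the unannotated stretch upstream of the chimeric β-globin/immunoglobulin intron. Downstream of that intron, two same-orientation minimal FRT sites flank a transcriptional stop block made of several polyadenylation signals (synthetic, hGH, HSV TK and a bGH fragment), so Flp must excise this block before transcription can read through. The EGFP coding sequence follows in the reverse orientation, flanked by opposing lox2272 and loxP pairs in a DIO/FLEx arrangement. Cre inverts it into the sense orientation and then locks it there by excision between the compatible sites. A WPRE and a bGH polyadenylation signal enhance and terminate the transcript. GFP is therefore produced only in Dlx-active cells that express both recombinases, which suits the vector to labelling genetically defined interneuron subpopulations.
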