Features (pLannotate 1.2.2; 28 found; start..end, strand, type, name):
     12..39      +  repeat_region  AAV2 ITR (fragment): inverted terminal repeat of adeno-associated virus serotype 2 inverted
     68..95      +  repeat_region  AAV2 ITR (fragment): inverted terminal repeat of adeno-associated virus serotype 2 inverted
    873..1005    +  intron         chimeric intron: chimera between introns from human β-globin and immunoglobulin heavy chain genes
   1048..1081    +  protein_bind   FRT (minimal): supports FLP-mediated excision but not integration (Turan and Bode, 2011) FLP recombinase from the Saccharomyces cerevisiae 2μ plasmid
   1127..1175    +  polyA_signal   poly(A) signal: synthetic polyadenylation signal
   1184..1660    +  polyA_signal   hGH poly(A) signal: human growth hormone polyadenylation signal
   1739..1787    +  polyA_signal   HSV TK poly(A) signal: herpes simplex virus thymidine kinase polyadenylation signal (Cole and Stacy, 1985)
   1878..1894    -  polyA_signal   bGH poly(A) signal (fragment): bovine growth hormone polyadenylation signal
   1947..1980    +  protein_bind   FRT (minimal): supports FLP-mediated excision but not integration (Turan and Bode, 2011) FLP recombinase from the Saccharomyces cerevisiae 2μ plasmid
   1987..2020    +  protein_bind   lox2272: Cre-mediated recombination occurs in the 8-bp core sequence (GGATACTT). lox2272 sites are compatible with each other, but incompatible with loxP or loxN sites (Lee and Saito, 1988). Cre recombinase
   2021..2070    -  intron         β-globin intron (fragment): internally truncated intron from human β-globin
   2071..2104    +  protein_bind   loxP: Cre-mediated recombination occurs in the 8-bp core sequence (GCATACAT). Cre recombinase
   2119..2157    +  misc_feature   MCS (fragment): pUC18/19 multiple cloning site
   2158..2877    -  CDS            EGFP: the original enhanced GFP (Yang et al., 1996) mammalian codon-optimized
   2884..2907    +  misc_feature   MCS (fragment): pUC18/19 multiple cloning site
   2927..2960    -  protein_bind   lox2272: Cre-mediated recombination occurs in the 8-bp core sequence (GGATACTT). lox2272 sites are compatible with each other, but incompatible with loxP or loxN sites (Lee and Saito, 1988). Cre recombinase
   2961..3010    -  intron         β-globin intron (fragment): internally truncated intron from human β-globin
   3011..3044    -  protein_bind   loxP: Cre-mediated recombination occurs in the 8-bp core sequence (GCATACAT). Cre recombinase
   3053..3641    +  misc_feature   WPRE: woodchuck hepatitis virus posttranscriptional regulatory element
   3649..3873    +  polyA_signal   bGH poly(A) signal: bovine growth hormone polyadenylation signal
   3875..4015    +  repeat_region  AAV2 ITR: inverted terminal repeat of adeno-associated virus serotype 2 inverted
   4020..4071    -  misc_feature   bom (fragment): basis of mobility region from pBR322
   4090..4545    +  rep_origin     f1 ori (sequence partly withheld): f1 bacteriophage origin of replication; arrow indicates direction of (+) strand synthesis
   4546..4595    -  misc_feature   bom (fragment): basis of mobility region from pBR322
   4697..4732    -  CDS            rop (fragment): Rop protein, which maintains plasmids at low copy number; rop
   4827..4931    +  promoter       AmpR promoter: bla
   4932..5792    +  CDS            AmpR: β-lactamase; bla; confers resistance to ampicillin, carbenicillin, and related antibiotics
   5963..6551    +  rep_origin     ori: high-copy-number ColE1/pMB1/pBR322/pUC origin of replication
>Addgene plasmid #178709 | pAAV-VTKD4-GFP | addgene full sequence | sequence record 356199 | Addgene NGS Result
CCTGCAGGCAGCTGCGCGCTCGCTCGCTCACTGAGGCCGCCCGGGCGTCGGGCGACCTTTGGTCGCCCGG
CCTCAGTGAGCGAGCGAGCGCGCAGAGAGGGAGTGGCCAACTCCATCACTAGGGGTTCCTGCTAGACTGC
AGAGGGCCCGCGGCCGCACGCGTTTATTCAGAATGTTATGCACTCACAGTGGTTTGGCATGCATCTGGTG
AATTTTTTTTAACGAAAAATTAGTGTTGGTTTCGATGTATGGTAGCATTCTCCCTAACGTAATTTGAATA
ATTCAGCAAAGCCCCACTACCAGCTGTACTTCTGCAGCCTCTTCCATTCTTTTCAGCATTATAATTTTGG
TTAATTTTCAATTTTAGGTCCTACGTCTCTGCAATTTGTGTATGAATAACAGAATAATTTCCCTCTTTTG
TTTCGCCTTTCCTGTTCCTGAATCTAAATAAAGATGGCTTTTTAGTATTAAAAGTGGAAGAAAATTACAG
GTAATTATCTTTGACGGTAAAAACGCTGTAATCAGCGGGCTACATGAAAAATTACTCTAATTATGGCTGC
ATTTAAGAGAATGGAAAAAAACCTTCTTGTGGATAAAAACCTTAAATTGTCCCCAATGTCTGCTTCAAAT
TGGATGGCACTGCAGCTGGAGGCTTTGTTCAGAATTGATCCTGGGGAGCTACGAACCCAAAGTTTCACAG
TAGGAAGCTAGATATCGTTTAAACTTCCTGCAGCCCGGGCTGGGCATAAAAGTCAGGGCAGAGCCATCTA
TTGCTTACATTTGCTTCTAGCCTGCAAGTCGAGGAGCGCAGCCTTCCAGAAGCAGAGCGCGGCGCCTTAA
GCTGCAGAAGTTGGTCGTGAGGCACTGGGCACGTAAGTATCAAGGTTACAAGACAGGTTTAAGGAGACCA
ATAGAAACTGGGCTTGTCGAGACAGAGAAGACTCTTGCGTTTCTGATAGGCACCTATTGGTCTTACTGAC
ATCCACTTTGCCTTTCTCTCCACAGGTGTCCACTCCCAGTTCAATTACAGCTCTTAAGAAAGCTAGCGAA
GTTCCTATTCTCTAGAAAGTATAGGAACTTCCCTCAGCACCATGGCTAGCGGCAGCCTCGGAGTTTGAAT
AGATAGAATAAAATATCTTTATTTTCATTCCATCTGTGTGTTGGTTTTTTGTGTGAGATCTACGGGTGGC
ATCCCTGTGACCCCTCCCCAGTGCCTCTCCTGGCCCTGGAAGTTGCCACTCCAGTGCCCACCAGCCTTGT
CCTAATAAAATTAAGTTGCATCATTTTGTCTGACTAGGTGTCCTTCTATAATATTATGGGGTGGAGGGGG
GTGGTATGGAGCAAGGGGCAAGTTGGGAAGACAACCTGTAGGGCCTGCGGGGTCTATTGGGAACCAAGCT
GGAGTGCAGTGGCACAATCTTGGCTCACTGCAATCTCCGCCTCCTGGGTTCAAGCGATTCTCCTGCCTCA
GGCTCCCGAGTTGTTGGGATTCCAGGCATGCATGACCAGGCTCAGCTAATTTTTGTTTTTTTGGTAGAGA
CGGGGTTTCACCATATTGGCCAGGCTGGTCTCCAACTCCTAATCTCAGGTGATCTACCCACCTTGGCCTC
CCAAATTGCTGGGATTACAGGCGTGAACCACTGCTCCCTTCCCTGTCCTTCTGCCTCAGCTAATTGAGTA
GGGGGGAGGCTAACTGAAACACGGAAGGAGACAATACCGGAAGGAACCCGCGCTATGACGGCAATAAAAA
GACAGAATAAAACGCACGGGTGTTGGGTCGTTTGTTCATAAACGCGGGGTTCGGTCCCAGGGCTGGCACT
CTGTCGATACCCCACCGAGACCCCATTGGGGCCAATACGCCCGCGTTTCTTCCTTTTCCCCACCCCACCC
CCCAAGTTCGGGTGAAGGCCCAGGGCTCGCAGCCAACGTCGGGGCGGCAGGCCGTGGAAGTTCCTATTCT
CTAGAAAGTATAGGAACTTCTCCGGAATAACTTCGTATAGGATACTTTATACGAAGTTATGCAGAATGGT
AGCTGGATTGTAGCTGCTATTAGCAATATGAAACCTCTTAATAACTTCGTATAGCATACATTATACGAAG
TTATAACGCGCCACTAGTGAATTCGAGCTCGGTACCCGGGGATCCTCTAGAGTCGACTTACTTGTACAGC
TCGTCCATGCCGAGAGTGATCCCGGCGGCGGTCACGAACTCCAGCAGGACCATGTGATCGCGCTTCTCGT
TGGGGTCTTTGCTCAGGGCGGACTGGGTGCTCAGGTAGTGGTTGTCGGGCAGCAGCACGGGGCCGTCGCC
GATGGGGGTGTTCTGCTGGTAGTGGTCGGCGAGCTGCACGCTGCCGTCCTCGATGTTGTGGCGGATCTTG
AAGTTCACCTTGATGCCGTTCTTCTGCTTGTCGGCCATGATATAGACGTTGTGGCTGTTGTAGTTGTACT
CCAGCTTGTGCCCCAGGATGTTGCCGTCCTCCTTGAAGTCGATGCCCTTCAGCTCGATGCGGTTCACCAG
GGTGTCGCCCTCGAACTTCACCTCGGCGCGGGTCTTGTAGTTGCCGTCGTCCTTGAAGAAGATGGTGCGC
TCCTGGACGTAGCCTTCGGGCATGGCGGACTTGAAGAAGTCGTGCTGCTTCATGTGGTCGGGGTAGCGGC
TGAAGCACTGCACGCCGTAGGTCAGGGTGGTCACGAGGGTGGGCCAGGGCACGGGCAGCTTGCCGGTGGT
GCAGATGAACTTCAGGGTCAGCTTGCCGTAGGTGGCATCGCCCTCGCCCTCGCCGGACACGCTGAACTTG
TGGCCGTTTACGTCGCCGTCCAGCTCGACCAGGATGGGCACCACCCCGGTGAACAGCTCCTCGCCCTTGC
TCACCATGGTGGCGTCGACCTGCAGGCATGCAAGCTTTACTAGTGGTGGCGCTAGCATAACTTCGTATAA
AGTATCCTATACGAAGTTATTTGCCTTAACCCAGAAATTATCACTGTTATTCTTTAGAATGGTGCAAAGA
ATAACTTCGTATAATGTATGCTATACGAAGTTATGGCGCGCCAATCAACCTCTGGATTACAAAATTTGTG
AAAGATTGACTGGTATTCTTAACTATGTTGCTCCTTTTACGCTATGTGGATACGCTGCTTTAATGCCTTT
GTATCATGCTATTGCTTCCCGTATGGCTTTCATTTTCTCCTCCTTGTATAAATCCTGGTTGCTGTCTCTT
TATGAGGAGTTGTGGCCCGTTGTCAGGCAACGTGGCGTGGTGTGCACTGTGTTTGCTGACGCAACCCCCA
CTGGTTGGGGCATTGCCACCACCTGTCAGCTCCTTTCCGGGACTTTCGCTTTCCCCCTCCCTATTGCCAC
GGCGGAACTCATCGCCGCCTGCCTTGCCCGCTGCTGGACAGGGGCTCGGCTGTTGGGCACTGACAATTCC
GTGGTGTTGTCGGGGAAGCTGACGTCCTTTCCATGGCTGCTCGCCTGTGTTGCCACCTGGATTCTGCGCG
GGACGTCCTTCTGCTACGTCCCTTCGGCCCTCAATCCAGCGGACCTTCCTTCCCGCGGCCTGCTGCCGGC
TCTGCGGCCTCTTCCGCGTCTTCGCCTTCGCCCTCAGACGAGTCGGATCTCCCTTTGGGCCGCCTCCCCG
CCTGGATCCTGTGCCTTCTAGTTGCCAGCCATCTGTTGTTTGCCCCTCCCCCGTGCCTTCCTTGACCCTG
GAAGGTGCCACTCCCACTGTCCTTTCCTAATAAAATGAGGAAATTGCATCGCATTGTCTGAGTAGGTGTC
ATTCTATTCTGGGGGGTGGGGTGGGGCAGGACAGCAAGGGGGAGGATTGGGAAGACAATAGCAGGCATGC
TGGGGATGCGGTGGGCTCTATGGCAGGAACCCCTAGTGATGGAGTTGGCCACTCCCTCTCTGCGCGCTCG
CTCGCTCACTGAGGCCGGGCGACCAAAGGTCGCCCGACGCCCGGGCTTTGCCCGGGCGGCCTCAGTGAGC
GAGCGAGCGCGCAGCTGCCTGCAGGGGCGCCTGATGCGGTATTTTCTCCTTACGCATCTGTGCGGTATTT
CACACCGCATA
[95 nt withheld, positions 4072-4166]
T
[46 nt withheld, positions 4168-4213]
C
[141 nt withheld, positions 4215-4355]
CCTTTGACGTTGGAGTCCACGTTCTTT
[37 nt withheld, positions 4383-4419]
ACTCTATCTCGGGCTATTCTTTTGATTTATAAGGGATTTTGCCGATTTCGGTCTATTGGTTAAAAAATGA
GCTGATTTAACAAAAATTTAACGCGAATTTTAACAAAATATTAACGTTTACAATTTTATGGTGCACTCTC
AGTACAATCTGCTCTGATGCCGCATAGTTAAGCCAGCCCCGACACCCGCCAACACCCGCTGACGCGCCCT
GACGGGCTTGTCTGCTCCCGGCATCCGCTTACAGACAAGCTGTGACCGTCTCCGGGAGCTGCATGTGTCA
GAGGTTTTCACCGTCATCACCGAAACGCGCGAGACGAAAGGGCCTCGTGATACGCCTATTTTTATAGGTT
AATGTCATGATAATAATGGTTTCTTAGACGTCAGGTGGCACTTTTCGGGGAAATGTGCGCGGAACCCCTA
TTTGTTTATTTTTCTAAATACATTCAAATATGTATCCGCTCATGAGACAATAACCCTGATAAATGCTTCA
ATAATATTGAAAAAGGAAGAGTATGAGTATTCAACATTTCCGTGTCGCCCTTATTCCCTTTTTTGCGGCA
TTTTGCCTTCCTGTTTTTGCTCACCCAGAAACGCTGGTGAAAGTAAAAGATGCTGAAGATCAGTTGGGTG
CACGAGTGGGTTACATCGAACTGGATCTCAACAGCGGTAAGATCCTTGAGAGTTTTCGCCCCGAAGAACG
TTTTCCAATGATGAGCACTTTTAAAGTTCTGCTATGTGGCGCGGTATTATCCCGTATTGACGCCGGGCAA
GAGCAACTCGGTCGCCGCATACACTATTCTCAGAATGACTTGGTTGAGTACTCACCAGTCACAGAAAAGC
ATCTTACGGATGGCATGACAGTAAGAGAATTATGCAGTGCTGCCATAACCATGAGTGATAACACTGCGGC
CAACTTACTTCTGACAACGATCGGAGGACCGAAGGAGCTAACCGCTTTTTTGCACAACATGGGGGATCAT
GTAACTCGCCTTGATCGTTGGGAACCGGAGCTGAATGAAGCCATACCAAACGACGAGCGTGACACCACGA
TGCCTGTAGCAATGGCAACAACGTTGCGCAAACTATTAACTGGCGAACTACTTACTCTAGCTTCCCGGCA
ACAATTAATAGACTGGATGGAGGCGGATAAAGTTGCAGGACCACTTCTGCGCTCGGCCCTTCCGGCTGGC
TGGTTTATTGCTGATAAATCTGGAGCCGGTGAGCGTGGGTCTCGCGGTATCATTGCAGCACTGGGGCCAG
ATGGTAAGCCCTCCCGTATCGTAGTTATCTACACGACGGGGAGTCAGGCAACTATGGATGAACGAAATAG
ACAGATCGCTGAGATAGGTGCCTCACTGATTAAGCATTGGTAACTGTCAGACCAAGTTTACTCATATATA
CTTTAGATTGATTTAAAACTTCATTTTTAATTTAAAAGGATCTAGGTGAAGATCCTTTTTGATAATCTCA
TGACCAAAATCCCTTAACGTGAGTTTTCGTTCCACTGAGCGTCAGACCCCGTAGAAAAGATCAAAGGATC
TTCTTGAGATCCTTTTTTTCTGCGCGTAATCTGCTGCTTGCAAACAAAAAAACCACCGCTACCAGCGGTG
GTTTGTTTGCCGGATCAAGAGCTACCAACTCTTTTTCCGAAGGTAACTGGCTTCAGCAGAGCGCAGATAC
CAAATACTGTTCTTCTAGTGTAGCCGTAGTTAGGCCACCACTTCAAGAACTCTGTAGCACCGCCTACATA
CCTCGCTCTGCTAATCCTGTTACCAGTGGCTGCTGCCAGTGGCGATAAGTCGTGTCTTACCGGGTTGGAC
TCAAGACGATAGTTACCGGATAAGGCGCAGCGGTCGGGCTGAACGGGGGGTTCGTGCACACAGCCCAGCT
TGGAGCGAACGACCTACACCGAACTGAGATACCTACAGCGTGAGCTATGAGAAAGCGCCACGCTTCCCGA
AGGGAGAAAGGCGGACAGGTATCCGGTAAGCGGCAGGGTCGGAACAGGAGAGCGCACGAGGGAGCTTCCA
GGGGGAAACGCCTGGTATCTTTATAGTCCTGTCGGGTTTCGCCACCTCTGACTTGAGCGTCGATTTTTGT
GATGCTCGTCAGGGGGGCGGAGCCTATGGAAAAACGCCAGCAACGCGGCCTTTTTACGGTTCCTGGCCTT
TTGCTGGCCTTTTGCTCACATGT
